Addgene plasmid #58327: pUWR-Cad-mTFP
Purpose: Destination vector for inserting ubi-Cad-mTFP to Drosophila melanogaster genome
Depositing lab: Denise Montell. Depositing organization: University of California, Santa Barbara. Publication: Mechanical Feedback through E-Cadherin Promotes Direction Sensing during Collective Cell Migration. Cai D, Chen SC, Prasad M, He L, Wang X, Choesmel-Cadamuro V, Sawyer JK, Danuser G, Montell DJ. Cell. 2014 May 22;157(5):1146-59. doi: 10.1016/j.cell.2014.03.045. PubMed 24855950.
Backbone
  Vector backbone: pUWR
  Backbone manufacturer: Clara Moch at Jean-Rene Huynh's Laboratory
  Backbone size w/o insert (bp): 12396
  Total vector size (bp): 17673
  Vector type: Insect Expression
Growth in bacteria
  Bacterial resistance: Ampicillin, 100 μg/mL
  Growth temperature: 37°C
  Growth strain: DH5alpha
  Copy number: Unknown
Gene/Insert
  Gene/Insert name: Cad-mTFP
  Species: D. melanogaster (fly)
  Insert size (bp): 5277
  Promoter: poly-ubiquitin
  Cloning method: Gateway Cloning
  Sequencing primers: 5′ CCAGCCAGGAAGTTAGTT; 3′ GGACAGCTTCAAGTAGTCGG
Terms and licenses: Academic/Nonprofit Terms; Industry Terms: Not Available to Industry
How to cite: pUWR-Cad-mTFP was a gift from Denise Montell (Addgene plasmid # 58327 ; http://n2t.net/addgene:58327 ; RRID:Addgene_58327)
