[The description below was written by a language model from this plasmid's Addgene catalogue record.]
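Description:
pUWR-Cad-mTFP is an insect expression plasmid built on the pUWR backbone and intended for introducing a ubiquitously expressed, fluorescently tagged cadherin transgene into the Drosophila melanogaster genome. The backbone is about 12.4 kb, and the finished construct is about 17.7 kb after addition of the roughly 5.3 kb insert. It is propagated in standard E. coli cloning strains under ampicillin selection. The record lists the copy number as unknown and does not name the bacterial origin of replication. It also does not state which elements mediate genomic integration in flies or which marker is used to identify transformants, and no feature table is available to confirm these.

The payload, Cad-mTFP, is a fly-derived cadherin coding sequence combined with mTFP, a monomeric teal fluorescent protein. The associated publication concerns E-cadherin in collective cell migration, which suggests the insert is Drosophila E-cadherin, although the catalogue fields give only "Cad". Where mTFP sits relative to the cadherin sequence is not specified. Expression is driven by the poly-ubiquitin promoter, which gives broad, moderate expression across fly tissues rather than tissue-restricted or inducible expression. The insert was placed in the vector by Gateway recombination, so although the record's purpose line calls the plasmid a "destination vector", it is in practice a completed expression clone made from the pUWR destination backbone.

The stated use is generating transgenic flies carrying ubi-Cad-mTFP. Given the publication's focus on mechanical feedback through E-cadherin, such flies would plausibly serve for live imaging of cadherin, or as a fluorescent-protein control or component in related imaging experiments, but the record does not spell this out.
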