>Addgene plasmid #58327 | pUWR-Cad-mTFP | depositor partial sequence | sequence record 89882 | Cad-mTFP
ATGTCCACCAGTGTCCAGCGAATGTCCAGAAGCTACCACTGCATCAATATGTCGGCGACCCCGCAGGCCG
GCCACCTAAATCCCGCCCAGCAACAGACGCACCAGCAGCACAAGCGAAAATGCCGCGACCTTGGCAGGCG
ACTAATCCCCGCGAGACTCCTCCTGGGCGTTATCGTGGCCATCAGCCTTCTGTCACCCGCCCTCGCACTT
CACTCGCCGCCGGACAAAAACTTTTCCGGCGACAATCGTAAGCCCGCCTTCAAAAACTGCGCCGGATACG
CTCCTAAGGTCAAAGAGGAGCAGCCCGAAAACACCTACGTTCTCACCGTAGAGGCCGTCGACCCTGATCC
CGACCAGGTCATTCGATACAGCATCGTCCAGTCGCCGTTCGAGCGACCCAAGTTCTTTATCAATCCCAGC
ACGGGCGTAATCTTCACCACCCACACATTCGATCGTGACGAGCCGATCCACGAGAAGTTCGTCTTCGTCA
CCGTCCAGGCCACGGATAATGGTCTGCCCCCACTGGACGACGTTTGCACCTTCAACGTTACCATCGAGGA
CATCAACGACAATGCACCCGCCTTCAACAAGGCGCGCTACGACGAATCCATGTCGGAAAATGCCCAGCCC
GACGCGGTGGTGATGACTATCAGCGCCAGTGACTTCGACGATGGCAACAACAGTTTGGTCGAATACGAGA
TTCTGCGGGAGCGCGACTTTCAGTACTTCAAGATTGACAAGGAGTCGGGTATTATCTACCTGAAACGACC
GATTGACAAGAGACCCGGCCAATCGTATGCGATAATCGTGCGGGCATATAACGTAGTGCCAGATCCGCCA
CAGGATGCACAAATCGAAGTGCGCATCCGGGTGGTGGAGTCCTCAATTAAGCCGCCATCATTTGTGAATC
CGATCGATACGCCCATTTACCTGAAGGAGAATCTCAAGAACTTTACACATCCGATCGCCACGTTACGAGC
CGTTTCCAATATGCCGGACAAGCCGGAGGTAATCTTCGAACTGAACACCGGCCGCACGGAGCAGACAAAC
AGCAAGAACACATTCGTGTTCAATCAGATCGGCAACGAGGTGACCATTAGCCTGGGCAAGACTCTGGACT
ACGAGGCCATCACAGACTACACCCTCACCATGATTGTGCGGAATACACACGAGCTGGGCACAGAGCATCA
GATCAAGATTCAGGTGGAGGATGTCAACGATAACATCCCCTACTACACGGAGGTCAAATCGGGCACTATC
CTGGAGAACGAACCACCCGGCACGCCTGTTATGCAGGTGCGTGCCTTCGACATGGACGGCACCTCAGCCA
ATAATATTGTGTCATTCGAGCTGGCCGACAATCGGGAGTACTTCACCATCGACCCCAATACCGGTAACAT
AACCGCCCTGACGACATTCGATCGCGAGGAACGCGATTTCTATAACGTAAAGGTTATTGCCAGCGACAAT
TCGCCATCGAGTCTCTTTGATAATGGCGAGCCGAACCGTGGTCACCAAGTGTTCCGCATCTCCATTGGAG
ACAAGAACGACCACAAGCCGCACTTCCAGCAGGACAAATATCTGGCAGAAAGACTGCTCGAGGATGCCAA
TACGAATACCGAGGTCATTGAGGTAAAGGCCGAAGACGAGGATAACGCATCCCAGATCCTATACAGCATT
GAGAGCGGTAACGTGGGTGATGCCTTTAAGATTGGTCTTAAGACCGGCAAAATCACGGTCAACCAGAAGT
TGGACTACGAAACGATCACGGAGTACGAGCTGAAGGTGCGTGCGTTCGATGGAATCTACGACGACTACAC
AACGGTGGTTATCAAAATTGAAGACGTGAACGACAACCCGCCGGTGTTTAAGCAGGACTACAGCGTCACC
ATTCTGGAGGAGACCACATATGACGACTGCATCCTCACTGTCGAAGCCTACGATCCGGATATCAAGGATC
GCAACGCAGATCAGCATATCGTCTATTCGATTCACCAGAACGATGGAAACCGATGGACCATTGACAACAG
TGGCTGCTTGCGTTTGGTCAAGACGCTGGACCGCGATCCGCCCAATGGTCACAAGAACTGGCAGGTTTTG
ATCAAGGCTAATGATGAGGATGGAGTAGGAACCACGGTCAGCACAGTGAAAGAGGTCACCGTCACGTTGA
AGGACATCAACGACAATGCTCCGTTCCTGATCAACGAAATGCCTGTCTACTGGCAGGAGAACCGCAATCC
CGGACATGTTGTGCAACTGCAGGCCAACGACTACGACGACACTCCGGGGGCAGGTAACTTCACCTTCGGC
ATCGACAGCGAAGCCACACCGGACATCAAGACCAAGTTCAGCATGGATGGAGACTATTTGCACGCCAACG
TCCAGTTTGATCGGGAGGCTCAAAAGGAGTACTTTATCCCCATTCGCATCAGTGATTCTGGCGTTCCGCG
ACAGAGTGCCGTAAGCATTCTGCACCTGGTGATCGGCGATGTCAACGACAATGCCATGAGCGAAGGATCG
TCGCGCATCTTCATTTACAATTACAAGGGAGAAGCGCCTGAAACCGATATTGGTCGCGTGTTCGTAGATG
ATCTCGATGACTGGGACTTGGAAGACAAGTACTTTGAATGGAAAGACCTTCCGCACGATCAGTTTAGGCT
TAATCCCAGCACGGGTATGATCACCATGCTGGTTCACACCGCCGAGGGAGAGTACGACCTGTCGTTCGTA
GTCACCGAGGACTCCATGTTCGTGCCCCGTCACTCCGTAGATGCTTATGTCACCGTGGTGGTCCGCGAGC
TCCCCGAGGAGGCGGTGGATAAGAGCGGCAGCATCCGATTCATCAACGTAACCAAGGAGGAGTTTATCAG
TGTGCCACGCGACTTCCAGTCACCGGATGCCCTTTCCCTAAAGGATCGCTTCCAGCTCTCGCTGGCCAAG
CTTTTCAATACGTCGGTATCCAACGTGGACGTGTTCACTGTGCTCCAGAACGAGAATCATACGCTCGATG
TACGCTTCTCTGCCCACGGCTCACCCTACTATGCTCCGGAGAAATTAAATGGAATAGTGGCCCAGAATCA
GCAGCGTTTGGAAAACGAACTAGACCTGCAGATGCTGATGGTGAACATCGACGAGTGTCTGATTGAGAAG
TTCAAGTGCGAGGAATCGTGCACCAATGAGCTGCACAAGAGCTCGGTGCCATACATGATCTACTCTAATA
CAACATCGTTCGTGGGCGTAAATGCCTTCGTTCAAGCGCAATGCGTATGCGAGGCTCCTTTAATGAGGCG
TTGTCTAAACGGAGGATCTCCGCGGTACGGGGAGAACGACGTGTGCGACTGCATAGACGGATTCACCGGA
CCCCACTGCGAACTCGTCTCCGTGGCATTCTATGGCTCGGGGTATGCCTTCTACGAGCCCATTGCCGCCT
GCAACAACACCAAGATTAGCTTGGAGATCACGCCCCAGATTGATCAGGGCCTGATCATGTACTTGGGACC
ACTTAACTTCAATCCGTTGCTGGCCATTTCTGATTTCCTAGCTCTGGAGTTGGACAATGGCTATCCGGTG
CTGACTGTGGACTACGGATCAGGCGCCATTCGCATCCGCCATCAGCACATCAAGATGGTGGCCGACCGCA
CCTACCAACTGGACATTATCCTGCAGCGTACCAGCATTGAGATGACTGTGGACAATTGCCGGCTATCCAC
CTGCCAGACACTGGGCGCCCCAATTGGCCCCAATGAGTTCCTCAATGTGAACGCACCGCTGCAGTTGGGC
GGCACTCCAGTAGATCTGGAGCAACTTGGACGCCAGCTCAATTGGACACACGTTCCCAACCAGAAGGGTT
TCTTCGGTTGCATTCGCAACCTGACAATTAACGAGCAGACTTACAACTTGGGAATGCCCTCTGTGTTCCG
AAACATCGACAGCGGTTGCCAGCAGTCGGTGGCCGTTGCGTTCAGTTTTGGAATTGATAGAAACTTCATC
ATTGCGATCATCGTATGCCTCGCGCTACTGCTGATCATCCTGTTGGCAGTGGTGGTGCAGAAGAAGCAGA
AGAATGGCTGGCACGAAAAGGACATCGACGACATTCGCGAGACGATCGGTACCGGTGGAGGTAGTGTGGT
GGAATTCATGGTGAGCAAGGGCGAGGAGACCACAATGGGCGTAATCAAGCCCGACATGAAGATCAAGCTG
AAGATGGAGGGCAACGTGAATGGCCACGCCTTCGTGATCGAGGGCGAGGGCGAGGGCAAGCCCTACGACG
GCACCAACACCATCAACCTGGAGGTGAAGGAGGGAGCCCCCCTGCCCTTCTCCTACGACATTCTGACCAC
CGCGTTCGCCTACGGCAACAGGGCCTTCACCAAGTACCCCGACGACATCCCCAACTACTTCAAGCAGTCC
TTCCCCGAGGGCTACTCTTGGGAGCGCACCATGACCTTCGAGGACAAGGGCATCGTGAAGGTGAAGTCCG
ACATCTCCATGGAGGAGGACTCCTTCATCTACGAGATACACCTCAAGGGCGAGAACTTCCCCCCCAACGG
CCCCGTGATGCAGAAGAAGACCACCGGCTGGGACGCCTCCACCGAGAGGATGTACGTGCGCGACGGCGTG
CTGAAGGGCGACGTCAAGCACAAGCTGCTGCTGGAGGGCGGCGGCCACCACCGCGTTGACTTCAAGACCA
TCTACAGGGCCAAGAAGGCGGTGAAGCTGCCCGACTATCACTTTGTGGACCACCGCATCGAGATCCTGAA
CCACGACAAGGACTACAACAAGGTGACCGTTTACGAGAGCGCCGTGGCCCGCAACTCCACCGACGGCATG
GACGAGCTGTACAAGGGGCAGGCGGCCGCTATTAATTACGAGGACGAGGGTGGCGGCGAGCGGGATACGG
ACTATGATCTGAATGTCCTGCGCACGCAGCCCTTCTACGAGGAGAAGCTGTACAAAGATCCTCATGCGTT
ACAGGGTAACATGCGCGACCCCAACGACATACCCGACATCGCCGACTTCCTGGGCGACAAGAAGGAGAAC
TGCGACCGGGATGTGGGCGCCACAACCGTGGACGATGTGCGGCACTACGCGTACGAGGGTGACGGCAACT
CCGATGGCAGCCTCTCCAGTCTGGCGTCCTGCACCGACGACGGCGATCTCAACTTCGACTACCTGTCCAA
CTTTGGACCGCGCTTCCGCAAATTGGCCGACATGTACGGCGAGGAGCCCTCAGACACAGACTCCAACGTG
GACGATGACCAGGGCTGGCGCATCTAG
