>Addgene plasmid #58327 | pUWR-Cad-mTFP | addgene partial sequence | sequence record 92561 | mCherry-R 5'-TTGGTCACCTTCAGCTTGG-3'
CTCGCCCTCGATCTCGAACTCGTGGCCGTTCACGGAGCCCTCCATGCGCACCTTGAAGCGCATGAACTCC
TTGATGACGTCCTCGGAGGAGGCCATGCCATCAACCACTTTGTACAAGAAAGCTGGGTGCTAGATGCGCC
AGCCCTGGTCATCGTCCACGTTGGAGTCTGTGTCTGAGGGCTCCTCGCCGTACATGTCGGCCAATTTGCG
GAAGCGCGGTCCAAAGTTGGACAGGTAGTCGAAGTTGAGATCGCCGTCGTCGGTGCAGGACGCCAGACTG
GAGAGGCTGCCATCGGAGTTGCCGTCACCCTCGTACGCGTAGTGCCGCACATCGTCCACGGTTGTGGCGC
CCACATCCCGGTCGCAGTTCTCCTTCTTGTCGCCCAGGAAGTCGGCGATGTCGGGTATGTCGTTGGGGTC
GCGCATGTTACCCTGTAACGCATGAGGATCTTTGTACAGCTTCTCCTCGTAGAAGGGCTGCGTGCGCAGG
ACATTCAGATCATAGTCCGTATCCCGCTCGCCGCCACCCTCGTCCTCGTAATTAATAGCGGCCGCCTGCC
CCTTGTACAGCTCGTCCATGCCGTCGGTGGAGTTGCGGGCCACGGCGCTCTCGTAAACGGTCACCTTGTT
GTAGTCCTTGTCGTGGTTCAGGATCTCGATGCGGTGGTCCACAAAGTGATAGTCGGGCAGCTTCACCGCC
TTCTTGGCCCTGTAGATGGTCTTGAA
