>Addgene plasmid #58327 | pUWR-Cad-mTFP | addgene partial sequence | sequence record 92564 | C-ter-GFP 5'-CTCCTCGCCCTTGCTCAC-3'
GATCGTCTCGCGAATGTCGTCGATGTCCTTTTCGTGCCAGCCATTCTTCTGCTTCTTCTGCACCACCACT
GCCAACAGGATGATCAGCAGTAGCGCGAGGCATACGATGATCGCAATGATGAAGTTTCTATCAATTCCAA
AACTGAACGCAACGGCCACCGACTGCTGGCAACCGCTGTCGATGTTTCGGAACACAGAGGGCATTCCCAA
GTTGTAAGTCTGCTCGTTAATTGTCANGTTGCGAATGCAACCGAAGAAACCCTTCTGGTTGGGAACGTGT
GTCCAATTGAGCTGGCGTCCAAGTTGCTCCAGATCTACTGGAGTGCCGCCCAACTGCAGCGGTGCGTTCA
CATTGAGGAACTCATTGGGGCCAATTGGGGCGCCCAGTGTCTGGCAGGTGGATAGCCGGCAATTGTCCAC
AGTCATCTCAATGCTGGTACGCTGCAGGATAATGTCCAGTTGGTA
