>Addgene plasmid #58327 | pUWR-Cad-mTFP | addgene partial sequence | sequence record 92565 | pUWR-F 5'-TTATTCCCCAGCCAGGAAGT-3'
ATTTTCTGCCCGCAGAATAATCCAAGGGCGGATCCCCCGGGCTGCAGGAATTCAGCCATCAACAAGTTTG
TACAAAAAAGCAGGCTTCTTGTACAAAAAAGCAGGCTCCACCATGTCCACCAGTGTCCAGCGAATGTCCA
GAAGCTACCACTGCATCAATATGTCGGCGACCCCGCAGGCCGGCCACCTAAATCCCGCCCAGCAACAGAC
GCACCAGCAGCACAAGCGAAAATGCCGCGACCTTGGCAGGCGACTAATCCCCGCGAGACTCCTCCTGGGC
GTTATCGTGGCCATCAGCCTTCTGTCACCCGCCCTCGCACTTCACTCGCCGCCGGACAAAAACTTTTCCG
GCGACAATCGTAAGCCCGCCTTCAAAAACTGCGCCGGATACGCTCCTAAGGTCAAAGAGGAGCAGCCCGA
AAACACCTACGTTCTCACCGTANAGGCCGTCGACCCTGATCCCGACCAGGTCATTCGATACAGCATCGTC
CAGTCGCCGTTCGAGCGACCCAAGTTCTTTATCAATCCCAGCACGGGCGTAATCTTCACCACCCACACAT
TCGATCGTGACGAGCCGATCCACGAGAAGTTCGTCTTCGTCACCGTCCAGGCCACGGATAATGGTCTGCC
CCCACTGGACGACGTTTGCACCTTCAACGTTACCATCGAGGACATC
